>Addgene plasmid #48184 | SB51 | addgene partial sequence | sequence record 75560 | CMV-F 5'-CGCAAATGGGCGGTAGGCGTG-3'
GCAGAGCTCTCTGGCTAACTAGAGAACCCACTGCTTACTGGCTTATCGAAATTAATACGACTCACTATAG
GGAGACCCAAGCTTGGTACCGAGCTCGGATCCACTAGTAACGGCCGCCAGTGTGCTGGAATTCGGCACGA
GGTCCTGCCGAGCTGTGAGGGCAACGGAGGGGAAATAAAAGGGAACGGCTCCGAATCTGCCCCAGCGGCC
GCTGCGAGACCTCGGCGCCGACATCGCGACAGCGAAGCGCTTTGCACGCCAGGAAGGTCCCCTCTATGTG
CTGCTGAGCCGGTCCTGGACGCGACGAGCCCGCCCTCGGTCTTCGGAGCAGAAATCGCAAAAACGGAAGG
ACTGGAAATGGCAGACCATATGATGGCCATGAACCACGGGCGCTTCCCCGACGGCACCAATGGGCTGCAC
CATCACCCTGCCCACCGCATGGGCATGGGGCAGTTCCCGAGCCCCCATCACCACCAGCAGCAGCAGCCCC
AGCACGCCTTCAACGCCCTAATGGGCGAGCACATACACTACGGCGCGGGCAACATGAATGCCACGAGCGG
CATCAGGCATGCGATGGGGCCGGGGACTGTGAACGGAGGGCACCCCCCGAGCGCGCTGGCCCCCGCGGCC
AGGTTTAACAACTCCCAGTTCATGGGTCCCCCGGTGGCCAGCCAGGGAGGCTCCCTGCCGGCCAGCATGC
AGCTGCAGAAGCTCAACAACCAGTATTTCAACCATCACCCCTACCCCCACAACCACTACATGCCGGATTT
GCACCCTGCTGCAGGCCACCAGATGAACGGGACAAACCAGCACTTCC
