>Addgene plasmid #48184 | SB51 | addgene partial sequence | sequence record 78535 | BGH-rev 5'-TAGAAGGCACAGTCGAGG-3'
CTATAGAATAGGGCCCTCTAGATGCATGCTCGAGTCAGAGGGAGGCGTAGTCGGGCACGTCGTAGGGGTA
CCCCTACGACGTGCCCGACTACGCCTCCCTCTGACTCGAGCATGCATCTAGAGGGCCCTATTCTATAGTG
TCACCTAAATGCTAGAGCTCGCTGATGCAGCCTCGACTGTGCCTTCTAA
