[The description below was written by a language model from this plasmid's Addgene catalogue record.]
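Description:
SB51 is a mammalian expression plasmid built on the pcDNA3 backbone (about 5.4 kb without insert) that carries the full-length human CITED2 cDNA, also known as p35srj or MRG1, as an insert of roughly 1 kb fused to an HA epitope tag. Transcription is driven by the CMV immediate-early promoter, which gives strong constitutive expression in most transfected mammalian cell lines. The use of a BGH reverse sequencing primer is consistent with the bovine growth hormone polyadenylation signal that normally sits downstream of the pcDNA3 cloning site. In bacteria the plasmid is maintained at high copy number and selected with ampicillin. No feature table is provided, so other standard pcDNA3 elements, such as a mammalian selection cassette, are not confirmed by this record.

The cloning details are not fully consistent. The catalogue fields list EcoRI as the 5′ site and HincII as the 3′ site, whereas the depositor comment says the insert was ligated into the EcoRI and XhoI sites of pcDNA3. The comment places the HA tag at the 5′ end of the cDNA, yet describes the oligo used to add it as a blunt-HA-stop-XhoI adaptor, an arrangement that would more naturally fit a tag at the 3′ end just before the stop codon. The tag position should therefore be checked against the sequence.

The stated purpose is to express full-length HA-tagged p35srj in mammalian cells, so that the protein can be detected or immunoprecipitated with anti-HA antibodies. The associated work concerns p35srj as a p300/CBP-binding protein and its role in transactivation by HIF-1, so the construct suits overexpression, interaction and reporter-based transcription studies of this cofactor.
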