Addgene plasmid #48184: SB51
Purpose: Express full length HA tagged p35sr in mammalian cells
Depositing lab: Shoumo Bhattacharya. Depositing organization: University of Oxford. Publication: Functional role of p35srj, a novel p300/CBP binding protein, during transactivation by HIF-1. Bhattacharya S, Michels CL, Leung MK, Arany ZP, Kung AL, Livingston DM. Genes Dev. 1999 Jan 1. 13(1):64-75. 10.1101/gad.13.1.64 PubMed 9887100.
Backbone
  Vector backbone: pcDNA3
  Backbone manufacturer: Invitrogen
  Backbone size w/o insert (bp): 5400
  Vector type: Mammalian Expression
Growth in bacteria
  Bacterial resistance: Ampicillin, 100 μg/mL
  Growth temperature: 37°C
  Growth strain: DH5alpha
  Copy number: High Copy
Gene/Insert
  Gene/Insert name: Cited2 (alt name: p35srj (MRG1))
  Species: H. sapiens (human)
  Insert size (bp): 1027
  GenBank ID: AF109161
  Entrez Gene: CITED2 (a.k.a. ASD8, MRG-1, MRG1, P35SRJ, VSD2)
  Promoter: CMV
  Cloning method: Restriction Enzyme; 5′ cloning site EcoRI (not destroyed); 3′ cloning site HincII (unknown if destroyed)
  Sequencing primers: 5′ CMV-Fwd; 3′ BGH-rev
Terms and licenses: Academic/Nonprofit Terms; Industry Terms: Not Available to Industry
Depositor comments: HA tag added to 5'end of the cited2 cDNA using a blunt-ha-stop-xho oligo. The insert was ligated into the EcoRI/XhoI sites of pcDNA3
How to cite: SB51 was a gift from Shoumo Bhattacharya (Addgene plasmid # 48184 ; http://n2t.net/addgene:48184 ; RRID:Addgene_48184)
